>Addgene plasmid #53146 | BSG-bio-His | depositor full sequence | sequence record 82770 | BSG-bio-His sequence 7604 bps
GTCGACCTCCATCACGGCCTATAAGAGTGAGGGGGAGTCAGCGGAGTTCTCCTTCCCACTCAACCTTGGA
GAGGAAAGCCTGCAGGGAGAGTTGAGATGGAAGGCAGAGAAGGCTCCTTCTTCCCAGTCCTGGATCACCT
TCTCCCTAAAGAACCAAAAGGTGTCTGTGCAGAAGTCTACTAGCAACCCCAAGTTCCAGCTGTCCGAAAC
GCTCCCACTCACCCTTCAGATACCCCAGGTCTCCCTTCAGTTTGCTGGTTCTGGCAACCTGACCCTGACT
CTGGACAGAGGGATACTGTATCAGGAAGTGAACCTGGTGGTGATGAAAGTGACTCAGCCCGACAGCAACA
CTTTGACCTGTGAGGTGATGGGACCCACCTCACCCAAGATGAGACTGATCTTGAAGCAGGAGAATCAGGA
GGCCAGGGTCTCCAGGCAGGAGAAAGTGATTCAAGTGCAGGCCCCTGAAGCAGGGGTGTGGCAATGTCTA
CTGAGTGAAGGTGAAGAGGTCAAGATGGACTCCAAGATCCAGGTTTTATCCAAAGGGTTGAATTCCGGCA
GCCTGCACCACATCCTGGACGCCCAGAAGATGCTGTGGAACCACAGGGACAGGAACCTGCCTCCTCTGGC
CCCTCTGGGCCCCCACCACCATCACCACCATTGAGTCTAGACACGTGATTAATTAAGGATCCCCCGACCT
CGACCTCTGGCTAATAAAGGAAATTTATTTTCATTGCAATAGTGTGTTGGAATTTTTTGTGTCTCTCACT
CGGAAGGACATATGGGAGGGCAAATCATTTGGTCGAGATCCCTCGGAGATCTCTAGCTAGAGGATCGATC
CCCGCCCCGGACGAACTAAACCTGACTACGACATCTCTGCCCCTTCTTCGCGGGGCAGTGCATGTAATCC
CTTCAGTTGGTTGGTACAACTTGCCAACTGGGCCCTGTTCCACATGTGACACGGGGGGGGACCAAACACA
AAGGGGTTCTCTGACTGTAGTTGACATCCTTATAAATGGATGTGCACATTTGCCAACACTGAGTGGCTTT
CATCCTGGAGCAGACTTTGCAGTCTGTGGACTGCAACACAACATTGCCTTTATGTGTAACTCTTGGCTGA
AGCTCTTACACCAATGCTGGGGGACATGTACCTCCCAGGGGCCCAGGAAGACTACGGGAGGCTACACCAA
CGTCAATCAGAGGGGCCTGTGTAGCTACCGATAAGCGGACCCTCAAGAGGGCATTAGCAATAGTGTTTAT
AAGGCCCCCTTGTTAACCCTAAACGGGTAGCATATGCTTCCCGGGTAGTAGTATATACTATCCAGACTAA
CCCTAATTCAATAGCATATGTTACCCAACGGGAAGCATATGCTATCGAATTAGGGTTAGTAAAAGGGTCC
TAAGGAACAGCGATATCTCCCACCCCATGAGCTGTCACGGTTTTATTTACATGGGGTCAGGATTCCACGA
GGGTAGTGAACCATTTTAGTCACAAGGGCAGTGGCTGAAGATCAAGGAGCGGGCAGTGAACTCTCCTGAA
TCTTCGCCTGCTTCTTCATTCTCCTTCGTTTAGCTAATAGAATAACTGCTGAGTTGTGAACAGTAAGGTG
TATGTGAGGTGCTCGAAAACAAGGTTTCAGGTGACGCCCCCAGAATAAAATTTGGACGGGGGGTTCAGTG
GTGGCATTGTGCTATGACACCAATATAACCCTCACAAACCCCTTGGGCAATAAATACTAGTGTAGGAATG
AAACATTCTGAATATCTTTAACAATAGAAATCCATGGGGTGGGGACAAGCCGTAAAGACTGGATGTCCAT
CTCACACGAATTTATGGCTATGGGCAACACATAATCCTAGTGCAATATGATACTGGGGTTATTAAGATGT
GTCCCAGGCAGGGACCAAGACAGGTGAACCATGTTGTTACACTCTATTTGTAACAAGGGGAAAGAGAGTG
GACGCCGACAGCAGCGGACTCCACTGGTTGTCTCTAACACCCCCGAAAATTAAACGGGGCTCCACGCCAA
TGGGGCCCATAAACAAAGACAAGTGGCCACTCTTTTTTTTGAAATTGTGGAGTGGGGGCACGCGTCAGCC
CCCACACGCCGCCCTGCGGTTTTGGACTGTAAAATAAGGGTGTAATAACTTGGCTGATTGTAACCCCGCT
AACCACTGCGGTCAAACCACTTGCCCACAAAACCACTAATGGCACCCCGGGGAATACCTGCATAAGTAGG
TGGGCGGGCCAAGATAGGGGCGCGATTGCTGCGATCTGGAGGACAAATTACACACACTTGCGCCTGAGCG
CCAAGCACAGGGTTGTTGGTCCTCATATTCACGAGGTCGCTGAGAGCACGGTGGGCTAATGTTGCCATGG
GTAGCATATACTACCCAAATATCTGGATAGCATATGCTATCCTAATCTATATCTGGGTAGCATAGGCTAT
CCTAATCTATATCTGGGTAGCATATGCTATCCTAATCTATATCTGGGTAGTATATGCTATCCTAATTTAT
ATCTGGGTAGCATAGGCTATCCTAATCTATATCTGGGTAGCATATGCTATCCTAATCTATATCTGGGTAG
TATATGCTATCCTAATCTGTATCCGGGTAGCATATGCTATCCTAATAGAGATTAGGGTAGTATATGCTAT
CCTAATTTATATCTGGGTAGCATATACTACCCAAATATCTGGATAGCATATGCTATCCTAATCTATATCT
GGGTAGCATATGCTATCCTAATCTATATCTGGGTAGCATAGGCTATCCTAATCTATATCTGGGTAGCATA
TGCTATCCTAATCTATATCTGGGTAGTATATGCTATCCTAATTTATATCTGGGTAGCATAGGCTATCCTA
ATCTATATCTGGGTAGCATATGCTATCCTAATCTATATCTGGGTAGTATATGCTATCCTAATCTGTATCC
GGGTAGCATATGCTATCCTCATGATAAGCTGTCAAACATGAGAATTTTCTTGAAGACGAAAGGGCCTCGT
GATACGCCTATTTTTATAGGTTAATGTCATGATAATAATGGTTTCTTAGACGTCAGGTGGCACTTTTCGG
GGAAATGTGCGCGGAACCCCTATTTGTTTATTTTTCTAAATACATTCAAATATGTATCCGCTCATGAGAC
AATAACCCTGATAAATGCTTCAATAATATTGAAAAAGGAAGAGTATGAGTATTCAACATTTCCGTGTCGC
CCTTATTCCCTTTTTTGCGGCATTTTGCCTTCCTGTTTTTGCTCACCCAGAAACGCTGGTGAAAGTAAAA
GATGCTGAAGATCAGTTGGGTGCACGAGTGGGTTACATCGAACTGGATCTCAACAGCGGTAAGATCCTTG
AGAGTTTTCGCCCCGAAGAACGTTTTCCAATGATGAGCACTTTTAAAGTTCTGCTATGTGGCGCGGTATT
ATCCCGTGTTGACGCCGGGCAAGAGCAACTCGGTCGCCGCATACACTATTCTCAGAATGACTTGGTTGAG
TACTCACCAGTCACAGAAAAGCATCTTACGGATGGCATGACAGTAAGAGAATTATGCAGTGCTGCCATAA
CCATGAGTGATAACACTGCGGCCAACTTACTTCTGACAACGATCGGAGGACCGAAGGAGCTAACCGCTTT
TTTGCACAACATGGGGGATCATGTAACTCGCCTTGATCGTTGGGAACCGGAGCTGAATGAAGCCATACCA
AACGACGAGCGTGACACCACGATGCCTGCAGCAATGGCAACAACGTTGCGCAAACTATTAACTGGCGAAC
TACTTACTCTAGCTTCCCGGCAACAATTAATAGACTGGATGGAGGCGGATAAAGTTGCAGGACCACTTCT
GCGCTCGGCCCTTCCGGCTGGCTGGTTTATTGCTGATAAATCTGGAGCCGGTGAGCGTGGGTCTCGCGGT
ATCATTGCAGCACTGGGGCCAGATGGTAAGCCCTCCCGTATCGTAGTTATCTACACGACGGGGAGTCAGG
CAACTATGGATGAACGAAATAGACAGATCGCTGAGATAGGTGCCTCACTGATTAAGCATTGGTAACTGTC
AGACCAAGTTTACTCATATATACTTTAGATTGATTTAAAACTTCATTTTTAATTTAAAAGGATCTAGGTG
AAGATCCTTTTTGATAATCTCATGACCAAAATCCCTTAACGTGAGTTTTCGTTCCACTGAGCGTCAGACC
CCGTAGAAAAGATCAAAGGATCTTCTTGAGATCCTTTTTTTCTGCGCGTAATCTGCTGCTTGCAAACAAA
AAAACCACCGCTACCAGCGGTGGTTTGTTTGCCGGATCAAGAGCTACCAACTCTTTTTCCGAAGGTAACT
GGCTTCAGCAGAGCGCAGATACCAAATACTGTTCTTCTAGTGTAGCCGTAGTTAGGCCACCACTTCAAGA
ACTCTGTAGCACCGCCTACATACCTCGCTCTGCTAATCCTGTTACCAGTGGCTGCTGCCAGTGGCGATAA
GTCGTGTCTTACCGGGTTGGACTCAAGACGATAGTTACCGGATAAGGCGCAGCGGTCGGGCTGAACGGGG
GGTTCGTGCACACAGCCCAGCTTGGAGCGAACGACCTACACCGAACTGAGATACCTACAGCGTGAGCTAT
GAGAAAGCGCCACGCTTCCCGAAGGGAGAAAGGCGGACAGGTATCCGGTAAGCGGCAGGGTCGGAACAGG
AGAGCGCACGAGGGAGCTTCCAGGGGGAAACGCCTGGTATCTTTATAGTCCTGTCGGGTTTCGCCACCTC
TGACTTGAGCGTCGATTTTTGTGATGCTCGTCAGGGGGGCGGAGCCTATGGAAAAACGCCAGCAACGCGG
CCTTTTTACGGTTCCTGGCCTTTTGCTGGCCTTTTGCTCACATGTTCTTTCCTGCGTTATCCCCTGATTC
TGTGGATAACCGTATTACCGCCTTTGAGTGAGCTGATACCGCTCGCCGCAGCCGAACGACCGAGCGCAGC
GAGTCAGTGAGCGAGGAAGCGGAAGAGCGCCCAATACGCAAACCGCCTCTCCCCGCGCGTTGGCCGATTC
ATTAATGCAGCTGGCACGACAGGTTTCCCGACTGGAAAGCGGGCAGTGAGCGCAACGCAATTAATGTGAG
TTAGCTCACTCATTAGGCACCCCAGGCTTTACACTTTATGCTTCCGGCTCGTATGTTGTGTGGAATTGTG
AGCGGATAACAATTTCACACAGGAAACAGCTATGACCATGATTACGCCAAGCTCTAGCTAGAGGTCGACC
AATTCTCATGTTTGACAGCTTATCATCGCAGATCCGGGCAACGTTGTTGCCATTGCTGCAGGCGCAGAAC
TGGTAGGTATGGAAGATCTATACATTGAATCAATATTGGCAATTAGCCATATTAGTCATTGGTTATATAG
CATAAATCAATATTGGCTATTGGCCATTGCATACGTTGTATCTATATCATAATATGTACATTTATATTGG
CTCATGTCCAATATGACCGCCATGTTGACATTGATTATTGACTAGTTATTAATAGTAATCAATTACGGGG
TCATTAGTTCATAGCCCATATATGGAGTTCCGCGTTACATAACTTACGGTAAATGGCCCGCCTGGCTGAC
CGCCCAACGACCCCCGCCCATTGACGTCAATAATGACGTATGTTCCCATAGTAACGCCAATAGGGACTTT
CCATTGACGTCAATGGGTGGAGTATTTACGGTAAACTGCCCACTTGGCAGTACATCAAGTGTATCATATG
CCAAGTCCGCCCCCTATTGACGTCAATGACGGTAAATGGCCCGCCTGGCATTATGCCCAGTACATGACCT
TACGGGACTTTCCTACTTGGCAGTACATCTACGTATTAGTCATCGCTATTACCATGGTGATGCGGTTTTG
GCAGTACACCAATGGGCGTGGATAGCGGTTTGACTCACGGGGATTTCCAAGTCTCCACCCCATTGACGTC
AATGGGAGTTTGTTTTGGCACCAAAATCAACGGGACTTTCCAAAATGTCGTAATAACCCCGCCCCGTTGA
CGCAAATGGGCGGTAGGCGTGTACGGTGGGAGGTCTATATAAGCAGAGCTCGTTTAGTGAACCGTCAGAT
CCTCACTCTCTTCCGCATCGCTGTCTGCGAGGGCCAGCTGTTGGGCTCGCGGTTGAGGACAAACTCTTCG
CGGTCTTTCCAGTACTCTTGGATCGGAAACCCGTCGGCCTCCGAACGGTACTCCGCCACCGAGGGACCTG
AGCGAGTCCGCATCGACCGGATCGGAAAACCTCTCGAGAAAGGCGTCTAACCAGTCACAGTCGCAAGGTA
GGCTGAGCACCGTGGCGGGCGGCAGCGGGTGGCGGTCGGGGTTGTTTCTGGCGGAGGTGCTGCTGATGAT
GTAATTAAAGTAGGCGGTCTTGAGACGGCGGATGGTCGAGGTGAGGTGTGGCAGGCTTGAGATCCAGCTG
TTGGGGTGAGTACTCCCTCTCAAAAGCGGGCATTACTTCTGCGCTAAGATTGTCAGTTTCCAAAAACGAG
GAGGATTTGATATTCACCTGGCCCGATCTGGCCATACACTTGAGTGACAATGACATCCACTTTGCCTTTC
TCTCCACAGGTGTCCACTCCCAGGTCCAAGTTTAAACTGCGGCCGCCACCATGGCCGCTGCCCTGTTCGT
GCTGCTGGGCTTCGCTCTGCTGGGAACCCATGGCGCTAGCGGCGCTGCCGGATTTGTGCAGGCCCCCCTG
AGCCAGCAGAGATGGGTCGGCGGCAGCGTGGAACTGCACTGCGAGGCCGTGGGCAGCCCTGTGCCTGAGA
TCCAGTGGTGGTTCGAGGGCCAGGGCCCCAACGATACCTGTAGCCAGCTGTGGGACGGCGCCAGACTGGA
CAGAGTGCACATCCACGCCACCTATCACCAGCACGCCGCCTCTACCATTAGCATCGACACCCTGGTGGAA
GAGGACACCGGCACCTACGAGTGCAGAGCCAGCAACGACCCCGACCGGAACCACCTGACCAGAGCCCCCA
GAGTGAAATGGGTCCGGGCTCAGGCTGTGGTGCTGGTGCTGGAACCCGGCACCGTGTTCACCACCGTGGA
GGACCTGGGCAGCAAGATCCTGCTGACCTGTAGCCTGAACGACAGCGCCACCGAAGTGACCGGCCACAGA
TGGCTGAAGGGCGGCGTGGTGCTGAAAGAGGACGCCCTGCCCGGCCAGAAAACCGAGTTCAAGGTGGACA
GCGACGACCAGTGGGGCGAGTACAGCTGCGTGTTCCTGCCCGAGCCTATGGGCACCGCCAATATCCAGCT
GCACGGCCCTCCAAGAGTGAAGGCCGTGAAGTCCAGCGAGCACATCAACGAGGGCGAGACAGCCATGCTC
GTGTGCAAGAGCGAGAGCGTGCCCCCTGTGACCGACTGGGCCTGGTACAAGATCACCGACAGCGAGGACA
AGGCCCTGATGAACGGCAGCGAGAGCCGGTTCTTCGTGAGCAGCAGCCAGGGCAGAAGCGAGCTGCACAT
CGAGAACCTGAACATGGAAGCCGACCCCGGCCAGTACAGATGCAACGGCACCAGCAGCAAGGGCTCCGAC
CAGGCCATCATCACCCTGAGAGTGCGGTCACACCTGGGCGCGCC
Features (pLannotate 1.2.2; 19 found; start..end, strand, type, name):
    713..768     +  polyA_signal   β-globin poly(A) signal: rabbit β-globin polyadenylation signal (Gil and Proudfoot, 1987)
   1282..2963    -  rep_origin     oriP (fragment): Epstein-Barr virus oriP replication origin (Yates et al., 2000)
   3090..3194    +  promoter       AmpR promoter: bla
   3195..4055    +  CDS            AmpR: β-lactamase; bla; confers resistance to ampicillin, carbenicillin, and related antibiotics
   4226..4814    +  rep_origin     ori: high-copy-number ColE1/pMB1/pBR322/pUC origin of replication
   4997..5089    +  CDS            lacI (fragment): lac repressor; lacI; The lac repressor binds to the lac operator to inhibit transcription in E. coli. This inhibition can be relieved by adding lactose or isopropyl-β-D-thiogalactopyranoside (IPTG).
   5102..5123    +  protein_bind   CAP binding site: CAP binding activates transcription in the presence of cAMP. E. coli catabolite activator protein
   5138..5168    +  promoter       lac promoter: promoter for the E. coli lac operon
   5176..5192    +  protein_bind   lac operator: The lac repressor binds to the lac operator to inhibit transcription in E. coli. This inhibition can be relieved by adding lactose or isopropyl-β-D-thiogalactopyranoside (IPTG). lac repressor encoded by lacI
   5262..5278    +  promoter       tet promoter (fragment): E. coli promoter for tetracycline efflux protein gene
   5288..5313    -  CDS            bla(M) (fragment): β-lactamase lacking the signal sequence; bla(M); allows cytosolic expression of β-lactamase
   5487..5866    +  enhancer       CMV enhancer: human cytomegalovirus immediate early enhancer
   5868..6067    +  promoter       CMV promoter: human cytomegalovirus (CMV) immediate early promoter
   6135..6173    +  misc_feature   Ad SA (fragment): adenovirus major late transcript splice acceptor (Friedrich and Soriano, 1991)
   6206..6415    -  CDS            PTP (fragment): TERM_ADE02 - Experimental evidence at protein level: Swiss-Prot protein existence level 1. Protein covalently bound to the viral DNA that acts as a primer for viral genomic replication by DNA strand displacement. Assembles on the viral origin of replication in an initiation complex with viral polymerase, DBP, host NFIA and host POU2F1/OCT1. During initiation, the polymerase covalently couples the first dCTP with Ser- 580 of pTP. The terminal protein stimulates the template activity over 20 fold compared to protein-free templates. Neo-synthesized viral genomes are linked to two preterminal prot
   6446..6535    +  intron         chimeric intron (fragment): chimera between introns from adenovirus and immunoglobulin heavy chain genes
   6554..6600    +  CDS            IgH signal sequence (fragment): signal sequence from the mouse immunoglobulin heavy chain variable region
   6631..7602    +  CDS            BSG (fragment): BASI_HUMAN - Experimental evidence at protein level: Swiss-Prot protein existence level 1. [Isoform 2]: (Microbial infection) Promotes entry of pentamer-expressing human cytomegalovirus (HCMV) into epithelial and endothelial cells. From Homo sapiens (Human).
   7570..553     +  CDS            Cd4 (fragment) (across the origin): CD4_RAT - Experimental evidence at protein level: Swiss-Prot protein existence level 1. Integral membrane glycoprotein that plays an essential role in the immune response and serves multiple functions in responses against both external and internal offenses. In T-cells, functions primarily as a coreceptor for MHC class II molecule:peptide complex. The antigens presented by class II peptides are derived from extracellular proteins while class I peptides are derived from cytosolic proteins. Interacts simultaneously with the T-cell receptor (TCR) and the MHC class II presented by antigen presenti
