[The description below was written by a language model from this plasmid's Addgene catalogue record and pLannotate feature annotations shown in this document.]
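Description:
BSG-bio-His is a mammalian expression plasmid built on the pTT3 backbone for producing the full-length extracellular domain of human Basigin (BSG, also known as CD147 or EMMPRIN) as a soluble, secreted recombinant protein. It is maintained in E. coli through a high-copy ColE1/pUC-type origin and selected with ampicillin via the β-lactamase gene. The backbone also carries a fragment of the Epstein-Barr virus oriP element, which allows episomal retention and enhanced transient expression in mammalian cells that supply EBNA1.

Transcription is driven by the human CMV immediate-early enhancer and promoter. This is followed by adenovirus-derived leader and splice sequences and a chimeric intron fragment, which generally improve transcript processing and yield, and the unit ends at a rabbit β-globin polyadenylation signal. The annotation detects a fragment resembling an immunoglobulin heavy chain signal sequence just upstream of the BSG coding region. The chemically synthesised ectodomain was inserted between NotI and AscI sites, both retained, and reads in frame into the backbone-encoded C-terminal cassette: rat CD4 domains 3 and 4, an enzymatic biotinylation sequence, a linker and a His tag. The CD4 segment is annotated in the feature table, spanning the sequence origin, whereas the short biotinylation and His tags are described only in the catalogue fields. Such a tag set typically permits antibody detection through CD4, site-specific biotinylation for streptavidin capture, and metal-affinity purification.

The associated work concerns a human platelet receptor protein microarray for identifying extracellular receptor-ligand interactions. Note that the catalogue lists a 621 bp insert and a 7,256 bp total, while the deposited sequence is 7,604 nt with a BSG annotation of roughly 970 nt, a length difference the record does not explain.
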