Addgene plasmid #53146: BSG-bio-His
Purpose: Expresses full-length Basigin ectodomain in mammalian cells. C-terminal rat Cd4d3+4 tag, biotinylation sequence and His tag.
Depositing lab: Gavin Wright. Depositing organization: Wellcome Sanger Institute. Publication: A human platelet receptor protein microarray identifies FcepsilonR1alpha as an activating PEAR1 ligand. Sun Y, Vandenbriele C, Kauskot A, Verhamme P, Hoylaerts MF, Wright GJ. Mol Cell Proteomics. 2015 Feb 23. pii: mcp.M114.046946. 10.1074/mcp.M114.046946 PubMed 25713122.
Backbone
  Vector backbone: pTT3
  Backbone manufacturer: Yves Durocher, NRC
  Backbone size w/o insert (bp): 6635
  Total vector size (bp): 7256
  Modifications to backbone: Rat CD4 d3+4, enzymatic biotinylation sequence, linker and His tag (CD4d3+4-BioLHis).
  Vector type: Mammalian Expression
Growth in bacteria
  Bacterial resistance: Ampicillin, 100 μg/mL
  Growth temperature: 37°C
  Growth strain: Top10
  Copy number: High Copy
Gene/Insert
  Gene/Insert name: Basigin (alt names: BSG; Basigin isoform 1)
  Species: H. sapiens (human)
  Insert size (bp): 621
  Entrez Gene: BSG (a.k.a. 5F7, CD147, EMMPRIN, EMPRIN, HAb18G, OK, TCSF)
  Promoter: CMV
  Tag / fusion protein: rat CD4 d3+4 (C terminal on backbone); enzymatic biotinylation sequence (C terminal on backbone); His tag (C terminal on backbone)
  Cloning method: Restriction Enzyme; 5′ cloning site NotI (not destroyed); 3′ cloning site AscI (not destroyed)
  Sequencing primers: 5′ CMV-fwd
Resource information
  A portion of this plasmid was derived from a plasmid made by: Insert was chemically synthesised.
Terms and licenses: Academic/Nonprofit Terms; Industry Terms
Depositor comments: Article ref 9
How to cite: BSG-bio-His was a gift from Gavin Wright (Addgene plasmid # 53146 ; http://n2t.net/addgene:53146 ; RRID:Addgene_53146)
