>Addgene plasmid #53146 | BSG-bio-His | addgene partial sequence | sequence record 93852 | pMT2-F 5'-TTGCCTTTCTCTCCACAGGT-3'
ACTGCGGCCGCCACCATGGCCGCTGCCCTGTTCGTGCTGCTGGGCTTCGCTCTGCTGGGAACCCATGGCG
CTAGCGGCGCTGCCGGATTTGTGCAGGCCCCCCTGAGCCAGCAGAGATGGGTCGGCGGCAGCGTGGAACT
GCACTGCGAGGCCGTGGGCAGCCCTGTGCCTGAGATCCAGTGGTGGTTCGAGGGCCAGGGCCCCAACGAT
ACCTGTAGCCAGCTGTGGGACGGCGCCAGACTGGACAGAGTGCACATCCACGCCACCTATCACCAGCACG
CCGCCTCTACCATTAGCATCGACACCCTGGTGGAAGAGGACACCGGCACCTACGAGTGCAGAGCCAGCAA
CGACCCCGACCGGAACCACCTGACCAGAGCCCCCAGAGTGAAATGGGTCCGGGCTCAGGCTGTGGTGCTG
GTGCTGGAACCCGGCACCGTGTTCACCACCGTGGAGGACCTGGGCAGCAAGATCCTGCTGACCTGTAGCC
TGAACGACAGCGCCACCGAAGTGACCGGCCACAGATGGCTGAAGGGCGGCGTGGTGCTGAAAGAGGACGC
CCTGCCCGGCCAGAAAACCGAGTTCAAGGTGGACAGCGACGACCAGTGGGGCGAGTACAGCTGCGTGTTC
CTGCCCGAGCCTATGGGCACCGCCAATATCCAGCTGCACGGCCCTCCAAGAGTGAAGGCCGTGAAGTCCA
GCGAGCACATCAACGAGGGCGAGACAGCCATGCTCGTGTGCAAGAGCGAGAGCGTGCCCCCTGTGACCGA
CTGGGCCTGGTACAAGATCACCGACAGCGAGGACAAGGCCCTGATGAACGGCAGCGAGAGCCGGTTCTTC
GTGAGCAGCAGCCAGGGCAGAAGCGAGCTGCACATCGAGAACCTGAACATGGAAGCCGA
