>Addgene plasmid #53146 | BSG-bio-His | addgene partial sequence | sequence record 93891 | rb_glob_PA_term-R 5'-CCCATATGTCCTTCCGAGTG-3'
CCTTTATTAGCCAGAGGTCGAGGTCGGGGGATCCTTAATTAATCACGTGTCTAGACTCAATGGTGGTGAT
GGTGGTGGGGGCCCAGAGGGGCCAGAGGAGGCAGGTTCCTGTCCCTGTGGTTCCACAGCATCTTCTGGGC
GTCCAGGATGTGGTGCAGGCTGCCGGAATTCAACCCTTTGGATAAAACCTGGATCTTGGAGTCCATCTTG
ACCTCTTCACCTTCACTCAGTAGACATTGCCACACCCCTGCTTCAGGGGCCTGCACTTGAATCACTTTCT
CCTGCCTGGAGACCCTGGCCTCCTGATTCTCCTGCTTCAAGATCAGTCTCATCTTGGGTGAGGTGGGTCC
CATCACCTCACAGGTCAAAGTGTTGCTGTCGGGCTGAGTCACTTTCATCACCACCAGGTTCACTTCCTGA
TACAGTATCCCTCTGTCCAGAGTCAGGGTCAGGTTGCCAGAACCAGCAAACTGAAGGGAGACCTGGGGTA
TCTGAAGGGTGAGTGGGAGCGTTTCGGACAGCTGGAACTTGGGGTTGCTAGTAGACTTCTGCACAGACAC
CTTTTGGTTCTTTAGGGAGAAGGTGATCCAGGACTGGGAAGAAGGAGCCTTCTCTGCCTTCCATCTCAAC
TCTCCCTGCA
