>Addgene plasmid #53146 | BSG-bio-His | addgene partial sequence | sequence record 101471 | pMT2-F 5'-TTGCCTTTCTCTCCACAGGT-3'
GGCCGCTGCCCTGTTCGTGCTGCTGGGCTTCGCTCTGCTGGGAACCCATGGCGCTAGCGGCGCTGCCGGA
TTTGTGCAGGCCCCCCTGAGCCAGCAGAGATGGGTCGGCGGCAGCGTGGAACTGCACTGCGAGGCCGTGG
GCAGCCCTGTGCCTGAGATCCAGTGGTGGTTCGAGGGCCAGGGCCCCAACGATACCTGTAGCCAGCTGTG
GGACGGCGCCAGACTGGACAGAGTGCACATCCACGCCACCTATCACCAGCACGCCGCCTCTACCATTAGC
ATCGACACCCTGGTGGAAGAGGACACCGGCACCTACGAGTGCAGAGCCAGCAACGACCCCGACCGGAACC
ACCTGACCAGAGCCCCCAGAGTGAAATGGGTCCGGGCTCAGGCTGTGGTGCTGGTGCTGGAACCCGGCAC
CGTGTTCACCACCGTGGAGGACCTGGGCAGCAAGATCCTGCTGACCTGTAGCCTGAACGACAGCGCCACC
GAAGTGACCGGCCACAGATGGCTGAAGGGCGGCGTGGTGCTGAAAGAGGACGCCCTGCCCGGCCAGAAAA
CCGAGTTCAAGGTGGACAGCGACGACCAGTGGGGCGAGTACAGCTGCGTGTTCCTGCCCGAGCCTATGGG
CACCGCCAATATCCAGCTGCACGGCCCTCCAAGAGTGAAGGCCGTGAAGTCCAGCGAGCACATCAACGAG
GGCGAGACAGCCATGCTCGTGTGCAAGAGCGAGAGCGTGCCCCCTGTGACCGACTGGGCCTGGTACAAGA
TCACCGACAGCGAGGACAAGGCCCTGATGAACGGCAGCGAGAGCCGGTTCTTCGTGAGCAGCAGCCAGGG
CAGAAGCGAGCTGCACATCGAGAACCTGAACATGGAAGCCGACCCCGGCCAGTACAGATGCAACGGCACC
AGCAGCAAGGGCTCC
