>Addgene plasmid #53146 | BSG-bio-His | addgene partial sequence | sequence record 101476 | rb_glob_PA_term-R 5'-CCCATATGTCCTTCCGAGTG-3'
AATAAATTTCCTTTATTAGCCAGAGGTCGAGGTCGGGGGATCCTTAATTAATCACGTGTCTAGACTCAAT
GGTGGTGATGGTGGTGGGGGCCCAGAGGGGCCAGAGGAGGCAGGTTCCTGTCCCTGTGGTTCCACAGCAT
CTTCTGGGCGTCCAGGATGTGGTGCAGGCTGCCGGAATTCAACCCTTTGGATAAAACCTGGATCTTGGAG
TCCATCTTGACCTCTTCACCTTCACTCAGTAGACATTGCCACACCCCTGCTTCAGGGGCCTGCACTTGAA
TCACTTTCTCCTGCCTGGAGACCCTGGCCTCCTGATTCTCCTGCTTCAAGATCAGTCTCATCTTGGGTGA
GGTGGGTCCCATCACCTCACAGGTCAAAGTGTTGCTGTCGGGCTGAGTCACTTTCATCACCACCAGGTTC
ACTTCCTGATACAGTATCCCTCTGTCCAGAGTCAGGGTCAGGTTGCCAGAACCAGCAAACTGAAGGGAGA
CCTGGGGTATCTGAAGGGTGAGTGGGAGCGTTTCGGACAGCTGGAACTTGGGGTTGCTAGTAGACTTCTG
CACAGACACCTTTTGGTTCTTTAGGGAGAAGGTGATCCAGGACTGGGAAGAAGGAGCCTTCTCTGCCTTC
CATCTCAACTCTCCCTGCAGGCTTTCCTCTCCAAGGTTGAGTGGGAAGGAGAACTCCGCTGACTCCCCCT
CACTCTTATAGGCCGTGATGGAGGTCGACGGCGCGCCCAGGTGTGACCGCACTCTCAGGGTGATGATGGC
CTGGTCGGAGCCCTTGCTGCTGGTGCCGTTGCATCTGTACTGGCCGGGGTCGGCTTCCATGTTCAGGTTC
TCGATGTGCAGCTCGCTTCTGCCCTGGCTGCTGCTCACGAAGAACCGGCTCTCGCTGCCGTTCATCAGGG
CCTTGTCCTCGCTGTCGGTGATCTTGTAC
